>Addgene plasmid #134636 | px330-UFL1 sgRNA2 | addgene full sequence | sequence record 263687 | Addgene NGS Result
GAGGGCCTATTTCCCATGATTCCTTCATATTTGCATATACGATACAAGGCTGTTAGAGAGATAATTGGAA
TTAATTTGACTGTAAACACAAAGATATTAGTACAAAATACGTGACGTAGAAAGTAATAATTTCTTGGGTA
GTTTGCAGTTTTAAAATTATGTTTTAAAATGGACTATCATATGCTTACCGTAACTTGAAAGTATTTCGAT
TTCTTGGCTTTATATATCTTGTGGAAAGGACGAAACACCGGCCTGACTCGCAGTAGACGGTTTTAGAGCT
AGAAATAGCAAGTTAAAATAAGGCTAGTCCGTTATCAACTTGAAAAAGTGGCACCGAGTCGGTGCTTTTT
TGTTTTAGAGCTAGAAATAGCAAGTTAAAATAAGGCTAGTCCGTTTTTAGCGCGTGCGCCAATTCTGCAG
ACAAATGGCTCTAGAGGTACCCGTTACATAACTTACGGTAAATGGCCCGCCTGGCTGACCGCCCAACGAC
CCCCGCCCATTGACGTCAATAGTAACGCCAATAGGGACTTTCCATTGACGTCAATGGGTGGAGTATTTAC
GGTAAACTGCCCACTTGGCAGTACATCAAGTGTATCATATGCCAAGTACGCCCCCTATTGACGTCAATGA
CGGTAAATGGCCCGCCTGGCATTGTGCCCAGTACATGACCTTATGGGACTTTCCTACTTGGCAGTACATC
TACGTATTAGTCATCGCTATTACCATGGTCGAGGTGAGCCCCACGTTCTGCTTCACTCTCCCCATCTCCC
CCCCCTCCCCACCCCCAATTTTGTATTTATTTATTTTTTAATTATTTTGTGCAGCGATGGGGGCGGGGGG
GGGGGGGGGGCGCGCGCCAGGCGGGGCGGGGCGGGGCGAGGGGCGGGGCGGGGCGAGGCGGAGAGGTGCG
GCGGCAGCCAATCAGAGCGGCGCGCTCCGAAAGTTTCCTTTTATGGCGAGGCGGCGGCGGCGGCGGCCCT
ATAAAAAGCGAAGCGCGCGGCGGGCGGGAGTCGCTGCGCGCTGCCTTCGCCCCGTGCCCCGCTCCGCCGC
CGCCTCGCGCCGCCCGCCCCGGCTCTGACTGACCGCGTTACTCCCACAGGTGAGCGGGCGGGACGGCCCT
TCTCCTCCGGGCTGTAATTAGCTGAGCAAGAGGTAAGGGTTTAAGGGATGGTTGGTTGGTGGGGTATTAA
TGTTTAATTACCTGGAGCACCTGCCTGAAATCACTTTTTTTCAGGTTGGACCGGTGCCACCATGGACTAT
AAGGACCACGACGGAGACTACAAGGATCATGATATTGATTACAAAGACGATGACGATAAGATGGCCCCAA
AGAAGAAGCGGAAGGTCGGTATCCACGGAGTCCCAGCAGCCGACAAGAAGTACAGCATCGGCCTGGCCAT
CGGCACCAACTCTGTGGGCTGGGCCGTGATCACCGACGAGTACAAGGTGCCCAGCAAGAAATTCAAGGTG
CTGGGCAACACCGACCGGCACAGCATCAAGAAGAACCTGATCGGAGCCCTGCTGTTCGACAGCGGCGAAA
CAGCCGAGGCCACCCGGCTGAAGAGAACCGCCAGAAGAAGATACACCAGACGGAAGAACCGGATCTGCTA
TCTGCAAGAGATCTTCAGCAACGAGATGGCCAAGGTGGACGACAGCTTCTTCCACAGACTGGAAGAGTCC
TTCCTGGTGGAAGAGGATAAGAAGCACGAGCGGCACCCCATCTTCGGCAACATCGTGGACGAGGTGGCCT
ACCACGAGAAGTACCCCACCATCTACCACCTGAGAAAGAAACTGGTGGACAGCACCGACAAGGCCGACCT
GCGGCTGATCTATCTGGCCCTGGCCCACATGATCAAGTTCCGGGGCCACTTCCTGATCGAGGGCGACCTG
AACCCCGACAACAGCGACGTGGACAAGCTGTTCATCCAGCTGGTGCAGACCTACAACCAGCTGTTCGAGG
AAAACCCCATCAACGCCAGCGGCGTGGACGCCAAGGCCATCCTGTCTGCCAGACTGAGCAAGAGCAGACG
GCTGGAAAATCTGATCGCCCAGCTGCCCGGCGAGAAGAAGAATGGCCTGTTCGGAAACCTGATTGCCCTG
AGCCTGGGCCTGACCCCCAACTTCAAGAGCAACTTCGACCTGGCCGAGGATGCCAAACTGCAGCTGAGCA
AGGACACCTACGACGACGACCTGGACAACCTGCTGGCCCAGATCGGCGACCAGTACGCCGACCTGTTTCT
GGCCGCCAAGAACCTGTCCGACGCCATCCTGCTGAGCGACATCCTGAGAGTGAACACCGAGATCACCAAG
GCCCCCCTGAGCGCCTCTATGATCAAGAGATACGACGAGCACCACCAGGACCTGACCCTGCTGAAAGCTC
TCGTGCGGCAGCAGCTGCCTGAGAAGTACAAAGAGATTTTCTTCGACCAGAGCAAGAACGGCTACGCCGG
CTACATTGACGGCGGAGCCAGCCAGGAAGAGTTCTACAAGTTCATCAAGCCCATCCTGGAAAAGATGGAC
GGCACCGAGGAACTGCTCGTGAAGCTGAACAGAGAGGACCTGCTGCGGAAGCAGCGGACCTTCGACAACG
GCAGCATCCCCCACCAGATCCACCTGGGAGAGCTGCACGCCATTCTGCGGCGGCAGGAAGATTTTTACCC
ATTCCTGAAGGACAACCGGGAAAAGATCGAGAAGATCCTGACCTTCCGCATCCCCTACTACGTGGGCCCT
CTGGCCAGGGGAAACAGCAGATTCGCCTGGATGACCAGAAAGAGCGAGGAAACCATCACCCCCTGGAACT
TCGAGGAAGTGGTGGACAAGGGCGCTTCCGCCCAGAGCTTCATCGAGCGGATGACCAACTTCGATAAGAA
CCTGCCCAACGAGAAGGTGCTGCCCAAGCACAGCCTGCTGTACGAGTACTTCACCGTGTATAACGAGCTG
ACCAAAGTGAAATACGTGACCGAGGGAATGAGAAAGCCCGCCTTCCTGAGCGGCGAGCAGAAAAAGGCCA
TCGTGGACCTGCTGTTCAAGACCAACCGGAAAGTGACCGTGAAGCAGCTGAAAGAGGACTACTTCAAGAA
AATCGAGTGCTTCGACTCCGTGGAAATCTCCGGCGTGGAAGATCGGTTCAACGCCTCCCTGGGCACATAC
CACGATCTGCTGAAAATTATCAAGGACAAGGACTTCCTGGACAATGAGGAAAACGAGGACATTCTGGAAG
ATATCGTGCTGACCCTGACACTGTTTGAGGACAGAGAGATGATCGAGGAACGGCTGAAAACCTATGCCCA
CCTGTTCGACGACAAAGTGATGAAGCAGCTGAAGCGGCGGAGATACACCGGCTGGGGCAGGCTGAGCCGG
AAGCTGATCAACGGCATCCGGGACAAGCAGTCCGGCAAGACAATCCTGGATTTCCTGAAGTCCGACGGCT
TCGCCAACAGAAACTTCATGCAGCTGATCCACGACGACAGCCTGACCTTTAAAGAGGACATCCAGAAAGC
CCAGGTGTCCGGCCAGGGCGATAGCCTGCACGAGCACATTGCCAATCTGGCCGGCAGCCCCGCCATTAAG
AAGGGCATCCTGCAGACAGTGAAGGTGGTGGACGAGCTCGTGAAAGTGATGGGCCGGCACAAGCCCGAGA
ACATCGTGATCGAAATGGCCAGAGAGAACCAGACCACCCAGAAGGGACAGAAGAACAGCCGCGAGAGAAT
GAAGCGGATCGAAGAGGGCATCAAAGAGCTGGGCAGCCAGATCCTGAAAGAACACCCCGTGGAAAACACC
CAGCTGCAGAACGAGAAGCTGTACCTGTACTACCTGCAGAATGGGCGGGATATGTACGTGGACCAGGAAC
TGGACATCAACCGGCTGTCCGACTACGATGTGGACCATATCGTGCCTCAGAGCTTTCTGAAGGACGACTC
CATCGACAACAAGGTGCTGACCAGAAGCGACAAGAACCGGGGCAAGAGCGACAACGTGCCCTCCGAAGAG
GTCGTGAAGAAGATGAAGAACTACTGGCGGCAGCTGCTGAACGCCAAGCTGATTACCCAGAGAAAGTTCG
ACAATCTGACCAAGGCCGAGAGAGGCGGCCTGAGCGAACTGGATAAGGCCGGCTTCATCAAGAGACAGCT
GGTGGAAACCCGGCAGATCACAAAGCACGTGGCACAGATCCTGGACTCCCGGATGAACACTAAGTACGAC
GAGAATGACAAGCTGATCCGGGAAGTGAAAGTGATCACCCTGAAGTCCAAGCTGGTGTCCGATTTCCGGA
AGGATTTCCAGTTTTACAAAGTGCGCGAGATCAACAACTACCACCACGCCCACGACGCCTACCTGAACGC
CGTCGTGGGAACCGCCCTGATCAAAAAGTACCCTAAGCTGGAAAGCGAGTTCGTGTACGGCGACTACAAG
GTGTACGACGTGCGGAAGATGATCGCCAAGAGCGAGCAGGAAATCGGCAAGGCTACCGCCAAGTACTTCT
TCTACAGCAACATCATGAACTTTTTCAAGACCGAGATTACCCTGGCCAACGGCGAGATCCGGAAGCGGCC
TCTGATCGAGACAAACGGCGAAACCGGGGAGATCGTGTGGGATAAGGGCCGGGATTTTGCCACCGTGCGG
AAAGTGCTGAGCATGCCCCAAGTGAATATCGTGAAAAAGACCGAGGTGCAGACAGGCGGCTTCAGCAAAG
AGTCTATCCTGCCCAAGAGGAACAGCGATAAGCTGATCGCCAGAAAGAAGGACTGGGACCCTAAGAAGTA
CGGCGGCTTCGACAGCCCCACCGTGGCCTATTCTGTGCTGGTGGTGGCCAAAGTGGAAAAGGGCAAGTCC
AAGAAACTGAAGAGTGTGAAAGAGCTGCTGGGGATCACCATCATGGAAAGAAGCAGCTTCGAGAAGAATC
CCATCGACTTTCTGGAAGCCAAGGGCTACAAAGAAGTGAAAAAGGACCTGATCATCAAGCTGCCTAAGTA
CTCCCTGTTCGAGCTGGAAAACGGCCGGAAGAGAATGCTGGCCTCTGCCGGCGAACTGCAGAAGGGAAAC
GAACTGGCCCTGCCCTCCAAATATGTGAACTTCCTGTACCTGGCCAGCCACTATGAGAAGCTGAAGGGCT
CCCCCGAGGATAATGAGCAGAAACAGCTGTTTGTGGAACAGCACAAGCACTACCTGGACGAGATCATCGA
GCAGATCAGCGAGTTCTCCAAGAGAGTGATCCTGGCCGACGCTAATCTGGACAAAGTGCTGTCCGCCTAC
AACAAGCACCGGGATAAGCCCATCAGAGAGCAGGCCGAGAATATCATCCACCTGTTTACCCTGACCAATC
TGGGAGCCCCTGCCGCCTTCAAGTACTTTGACACCACCATCGACCGGAAGAGGTACACCAGCACCAAAGA
GGTGCTGGACGCCACCCTGATCCACCAGAGCATCACCGGCCTGTACGAGACACGGATCGACCTGTCTCAG
CTGGGAGGCGACAAAAGGCCGGCGGCCACGAAAAAGGCCGGCCAGGCAAAAAAGAAAAAGTAAGAATTCC
TAGAGCTCGCTGATCAGCCTCGACTGTGCCTTCTAGTTGCCAGCCATCTGTTGTTTGCCCCTCCCCCGTG
CCTTCCTTGACCCTGGAAGGTGCCACTCCCACTGTCCTTTCCTAATAAAATGAGGAAATTGCATCGCATT
GTCTGAGTAGGTGTCATTCTATTCTGGGGGGTGGGGTGGGGCAGGACAGCAAGGGGGAGGATTGGGAAGA
GAATAGCAGGCATGCTGGGGAGCGGCCGCAGGAACCCCTAGTGATGGAGTTGGCCACTCCCTCTCTGCGC
GCTCGCTCGCTCACTGAGGCCGGGCGACCAAAGGTCGCCCGACGCCCGGGCTTTGCCCGGGCGGCCTCAG
TGAGCGAGCGAGCGCGCAGCTGCCTGCAGGGGCGCCTGATGCGGTATTTTCTCCTTACGCATCTGTGCGG
TATTTCACACCGCATA
[95 nt withheld, positions 5967-6061]
T
[46 nt withheld, positions 6063-6108]
C
[141 nt withheld, positions 6110-6250]
CCTTTGACGTTGGAGTCCACGTTCTTT
[37 nt withheld, positions 6278-6314]
ACTCTATCTCGGGCTATTCTTTTGATTTATAAGGGATTTTGCCGATTTCGGTCTATTGGTTAAAAAATGA
GCTGATTTAACAAAAATTTAACGCGAATTTTAACAAAATATTAACGTTTACAATTTTATGGTGCACTCTC
AGTACAATCTGCTCTGATGCCGCATAGTTAAGCCAGCCCCGACACCCGCCAACACCCGCTGACGCGCCCT
GACGGGCTTGTCTGCTCCCGGCATCCGCTTACAGACAAGCTGTGACCGTCTCCGGGAGCTGCATGTGTCA
GAGGTTTTCACCGTCATCACCGAAACGCGCGAGACGAAAGGGCCTCGTGATACGCCTATTTTTATAGGTT
AATGTCATGATAATAATGGTTTCTTAGACGTCAGGTGGCACTTTTCGGGGAAATGTGCGCGGAACCCCTA
TTTGTTTATTTTTCTAAATACATTCAAATATGTATCCGCTCATGAGACAATAACCCTGATAAATGCTTCA
ATAATATTGAAAAAGGAAGAGTATGAGTATTCAACATTTCCGTGTCGCCCTTATTCCCTTTTTTGCGGCA
TTTTGCCTTCCTGTTTTTGCTCACCCAGAAACGCTGGTGAAAGTAAAAGATGCTGAAGATCAGTTGGGTG
CACGAGTGGGTTACATCGAACTGGATCTCAACAGCGGTAAGATCCTTGAGAGTTTTCGCCCCGAAGAACG
TTTTCCAATGATGAGCACTTTTAAAGTTCTGCTATGTGGCGCGGTATTATCCCGTATTGACGCCGGGCAA
GAGCAACTCGGTCGCCGCATACACTATTCTCAGAATGACTTGGTTGAGTACTCACCAGTCACAGAAAAGC
ATCTTACGGATGGCATGACAGTAAGAGAATTATGCAGTGCTGCCATAACCATGAGTGATAACACTGCGGC
CAACTTACTTCTGACAACGATCGGAGGACCGAAGGAGCTAACCGCTTTTTTGCACAACATGGGGGATCAT
GTAACTCGCCTTGATCGTTGGGAACCGGAGCTGAATGAAGCCATACCAAACGACGAGCGTGACACCACGA
TGCCTGTAGCAATGGCAACAACGTTGCGCAAACTATTAACTGGCGAACTACTTACTCTAGCTTCCCGGCA
ACAATTAATAGACTGGATGGAGGCGGATAAAGTTGCAGGACCACTTCTGCGCTCGGCCCTTCCGGCTGGC
TGGTTTATTGCTGATAAATCTGGAGCCGGTGAGCGTGGAAGCCGCGGTATCATTGCAGCACTGGGGCCAG
ATGGTAAGCCCTCCCGTATCGTAGTTATCTACACGACGGGGAGTCAGGCAACTATGGATGAACGAAATAG
ACAGATCGCTGAGATAGGTGCCTCACTGATTAAGCATTGGTAACTGTCAGACCAAGTTTACTCATATATA
CTTTAGATTGATTTAAAACTTCATTTTTAATTTAAAAGGATCTAGGTGAAGATCCTTTTTGATAATCTCA
TGACCAAAATCCCTTAACGTGAGTTTTCGTTCCACTGAGCGTCAGACCCCGTAGAAAAGATCAAAGGATC
TTCTTGAGATCCTTTTTTTCTGCGCGTAATCTGCTGCTTGCAAACAAAAAAACCACCGCTACCAGCGGTG
GTTTGTTTGCCGGATCAAGAGCTACCAACTCTTTTTCCGAAGGTAACTGGCTTCAGCAGAGCGCAGATAC
CAAATACTGTTCTTCTAGTGTAGCCGTAGTTAGGCCACCACTTCAAGAACTCTGTAGCACCGCCTACATA
CCTCGCTCTGCTAATCCTGTTACCAGTGGCTGCTGCCAGTGGCGATAAGTCGTGTCTTACCGGGTTGGAC
TCAAGACGATAGTTACCGGATAAGGCGCAGCGGTCGGGCTGAACGGGGGGTTCGTGCACACAGCCCAGCT
TGGAGCGAACGACCTACACCGAACTGAGATACCTACAGCGTGAGCTATGAGAAAGCGCCACGCTTCCCGA
AGGGAGAAAGGCGGACAGGTATCCGGTAAGCGGCAGGGTCGGAACAGGAGAGCGCACGAGGGAGCTTCCA
GGGGGAAACGCCTGGTATCTTTATAGTCCTGTCGGGTTTCGCCACCTCTGACTTGAGCGTCGATTTTTGT
GATGCTCGTCAGGGGGGCGGAGCCTATGGAAAAACGCCAGCAACGCGGCCTTTTTACGGTTCCTGGCCTT
TTGCTGGCCTTTTGCTCACATGT
Features (pLannotate 1.2.2; 18 found; start..end, strand, type, name):
      1..241     +  promoter       U6 promoter: RNA polymerase III promoter for human U6 snRNA
    270..345     +  misc_RNA       gRNA scaffold: guide RNA scaffold for the Streptococcus pyogenes CRISPR/Cas9 system
    352..395     +  misc_RNA       gRNA scaffold (fragment): guide RNA scaffold for the Streptococcus pyogenes CRISPR/Cas9 system
    442..727     +  enhancer       CMV enhancer: human cytomegalovirus immediate early enhancer; contains an 18-bp deletion relative to the standard CMV enhancer
    729..1006    +  promoter       chicken β-actin promoter: No description available
   1007..1234    +  intron         hybrid intron: hybrid between chicken β-actin (CBA) and minute virus of mice (MMV) introns (Gray et al., 2011)
   1372..2973    +  CDS            dCas9(N): N-terminal portion of catalytically inactive Streptococcus pyogenes dCas9 carrying the D10A mutation (Zetsche et al., 2015)
   2974..5472    +  CDS            Cas9(C): C-terminal portion of Streptococcus pyogenes Cas9 (Zetsche et al., 2015)
   5473..5520    +  CDS            nucleoplasmin NLS: bipartite nuclear localization signal from nucleoplasmin
   5554..5665    +  polyA_signal   bGH poly(A) signal: bovine growth hormone polyadenylation signal
   5770..5910    +  repeat_region  AAV2 ITR: inverted terminal repeat of adeno-associated virus serotype 2 inverted
   5915..5966    -  misc_feature   bom (fragment): basis of mobility region from pBR322
   5985..6440    +  rep_origin     f1 ori (sequence partly withheld): f1 bacteriophage origin of replication; arrow indicates direction of (+) strand synthesis
   6441..6490    -  misc_feature   bom (fragment): basis of mobility region from pBR322
   6592..6627    -  CDS            rop (fragment): Rop protein, which maintains plasmids at low copy number; rop
   6722..6826    +  promoter       AmpR promoter: bla
   6827..7687    +  CDS            AmpR: β-lactamase; bla; confers resistance to ampicillin, carbenicillin, and related antibiotics
   7858..8446    +  rep_origin     ori: high-copy-number ColE1/pMB1/pBR322/pUC origin of replication
