[The description below was written by a language model from this plasmid's Addgene catalogue record and pLannotate feature annotations shown in this document.]
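Description:
px330-UFL1 sgRNA2 is a mammalian expression plasmid built on the pX330-U6-Chimeric_BB-CBh-hSpCas9 backbone, an all-in-one CRISPR/Cas9 vector that delivers both a single guide RNA and Streptococcus pyogenes Cas9 from one molecule. In bacteria it is maintained through a high-copy ColE1/pUC-type origin and selected with ampicillin via the β-lactamase (AmpR) gene and its own promoter. An f1 phage origin is also present, along with short fragments annotated as bom and rop that appear to be backbone remnants.

The payload consists of two expression units. A human U6 RNA polymerase III promoter drives a guide RNA made of a 20-nt spacer directed against human UFL1 (also known as KIAA0776, Maxer, NLBP or RCAD), fused to the S. pyogenes gRNA scaffold; the spacer falls in the unannotated gap between promoter and scaffold, and a partial second scaffold fragment follows. Downstream, the CBh hybrid promoter (CMV enhancer, chicken β-actin promoter and a hybrid CBA/MVM intron) drives the Cas9 coding sequence, which ends in a nucleoplasmin bipartite nuclear localization signal and is terminated by the bovine growth hormone polyadenylation signal. The automated annotation splits Cas9 into "dCas9(N)" and "Cas9(C)" segments. This labelling most likely reflects nearest-match naming rather than an inactivating mutation, since the backbone name and stated knockout purpose indicate nuclease-active Cas9. A single AAV2 ITR is annotated after the poly(A) signal, and one ITR alone would not support AAV packaging.

The plasmid is intended for introduction into human cells to knock out UFL1. The associated publication concerns UFMylation of RPL26 and endoplasmic reticulum protein homeostasis.
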