Addgene plasmid #134636: px330-UFL1 sgRNA2
Purpose: contains sgRNA targeting human UFL1 for gene knockout
Depositing lab: Yihong Ye. Depositing organization: National Institute of Diabetes & Digestive & Kidney Diseases (NIDDK). Publication: UFMylation of RPL26 links translocation-associated quality control to endoplasmic reticulum protein homeostasis. Wang L, Xu Y, Rogers H, Saidi L, Noguchi CT, Li H, Yewdell JW, Guydosh NR, Ye Y. Cell Res. 2020 Jan;30(1):5-20. doi: 10.1038/s41422-019-0236-6. Epub 2019 Oct 8. PubMed 31595041.
Backbone
  Vector backbone: pX330-U6-Chimeric_BB-CBh-hSpCas9
  Vector type: Mammalian Expression
Growth in bacteria
  Bacterial resistance: Ampicillin, 100 μg/mL
  Growth temperature: 37°C
  Growth strain: NEB Stable
  Copy number: High Copy
Gene/Insert
  Gene/Insert name: UFL1 sgRNA2
  gRNA/shRNA sequence: GGCCTGACTCGCAGTAGACG
  Species: H. sapiens (human)
  Entrez Gene: UFL1 (a.k.a. KIAA0776, Maxer, NLBP, RCAD)
Terms and licenses: Academic/Nonprofit Terms; Industry Terms: Not Available to Industry
How to cite: px330-UFL1 sgRNA2 was a gift from Yihong Ye (Addgene plasmid # 134636 ; http://n2t.net/addgene:134636 ; RRID:Addgene_134636)
