>Addgene plasmid #134636 | px330-UFL1 sgRNA2 | depositor partial sequence | sequence record 258826 | UFL1 sgRNA
GGCCTGACTCGCAGTAGACG
